>Addgene plasmid #102425 | pTRE2-Bla(HA–RILP) | depositor full sequence | sequence record 193579 | pTRE2-Bla(HA–RILP) sequence 6103 bps
CTCGAGTGTGTCAGTTAGGGTGTGGAAAGTCCCCAGGCTCCCCAGCAGGCAGAAGTATGCAAAGCATGCA
TCTCAATTAGTCAGCAACCAGGTGTGGAAAGTCCCCAGGCTCCCCAGCAGGCAGAAGTATGCAAAGCATG
CATCTCAATTAGTCAGCAACCATAGTCCCGCCCCTAACTCCGCCCATCCCGCCCCTAACTCCGCCCAGTT
CCGCCCATTCTCCGCCCCATGGCTGACTAATTTTTTTTATTTATGCAGAGGCCGAGGCCGCCTCTGCCTC
TGAGCTATTCCAGAAGTAGTGAGGAGGCTTTTTTGGAGGCCTAGGCTTTTGCAAAAAGCTCCCGGGAGCT
TGTATATCCATTTTCGGATCTGATCAGCACGTGTTGACAATTAATCATCGGCATAGTATATCGGCATAGT
ATAATACGACAAGGTGAGGAACTAAACCATGGCCAAGCCTTTGTCTCAAGAAGAATCCACCCTCATTGAA
AGAGCAACGGCTACAATCAACAGCATCCCCATCTCTGAAGACTACAGCGTCGCCAGCGCAGCTCTCTCTA
GCGACGGCCGCATCTTCACTGGTGTCAATGTATATCATTTTACTGGGGGACCTTGTGCAGAACTCGTGGT
GCTGGGCACTGCTGCTGCTGCGGCAGCTGGCAACCTGACTTGTATCGTCGCGATCGGAAATGAGAACAGG
GGCATCTTGAGCCCCTGCGGACGGTGCCGACAGGTGCTTCTCGATCTGCATCCTGGGATCAAAGCCATAG
TGAAGGACAGTGATGGACAGCCGACGGCAGTTGGGATTCGTGAATTGCTGCCCTCTGGTTATGTGTGGGA
GGGCTAAGCACTTCGTGGCCGAGGAGCAGGACTGACACGTGCTACGAGATTTCGATTCCACCGCCGCCTT
CTATGAAAGGTTGGGCTTCGGAATCGTTTTCCGGGACGCCGGCTGGATGATCCTCCAGCGCGGGGATCTC
ATGCTGGAGTTCTTCGCCCACCCCAACTTGTTTATTGCAGCTTATAATGGTTACAAATAAAGCAATAGCA
TCACAAATTTCACAAATAAAGCATTTTTTTCACTGCCTCGAGTTTACCACTCCCTATCAGTGATAGAGAA
AAGTGAAAGTCGAGTTTACCACTCCCTATCAGTGATAGAGAAAAGTGAAAGTCGAGTTTACCACTCCCTA
TCAGTGATAGAGAAAAGTGAAAGTCGAGTTTACCACTCCCTATCAGTGATAGAGAAAAGTGAAAGTCGAG
TTTACCACTCCCTATCAGTGATAGAGAAAAGTGAAAGTCGAGTTTACCACTCCCTATCAGTGATAGAGAA
AAGTGAAAGTCGAGTTTACCACTCCCTATCAGTGATAGAGAAAAGTGAAAGTCGAGCTCGGTACCCGGGT
CGAGGTAGGCGTGTACGGTGGGAGGCCTATATAAGCAGAGCTCGTTTAGTGAACCGTCAGATCGCCTGGA
GACGCCATCCACGCTGTTTTGACCTCCATAGAAGACACCGGGACCGATCCAGCCTCCGCGGCCCCGAATT
CGAGCTCGGTACCCGGGGATCCTCTAGTCAGCTGACGCGTGCTAGCGCGGCCGCATCGATAAGCTTGTCG
ACGAATTCATGACTAGTTACCCATACGATGTTCCAGATTACGCTACTAGTGAGCCCAGGAGGGCGGCGCC
CGGGGTGCCTGGCTGGGGGTCTCGGGAGGCCGCGGGGTCGGCATCGGCCGCGGAGCTTGTGTACCATCTA
GCCGGGGCCCTGGGCACTGAGCTGCAGGATCTGGCGCGCCGTTTCGGGCCGGAGGCGGCGGCCGGGCTGG
TGCCGCTAGTGGTGCGGGCGCTGGAGCTCTTGGAACAGGCTGCCGTGGGGCCCGCCCCGGACTCGCTGCA
GGTGTCGGCGCAGCCGGCGGAGCAGGAGCTGCGGCGGCTGCGGGAGGAGAACGAGCGCCTCCGCAGGGAG
CTGCGCGCGGGGCCACAGGAGGAGCGCGCGCTGCTGCGGCAGCTCAAGGAGGTCACGGACCGACAGCGGG
ACGAACTCCGGGCGCACAACCGCGACCTGCGGCAGCGCGGCCAGGAGACCGAGGCGTTGCAGGAGCAGCT
GCAGCGCCTCCTGCTGGTGAACGCTGAGCTGCGGCACAAGCTGGCGGCCATGCAGACCCAGCTGCGCGCC
GCGCAGGACCGCGAGAGGGAGCGCCAGCAGCCTGGCGAAGCCGCGACTCCGCAGGCTAAAGAGCGAGCGC
GGGGGCAGGCCGGGCGGCCCGGGCACCAGCACGGACAGGAGCCCGAATGGGCGACCGCCGGCGCAGGCGC
CCCAGGGAACCCTGAGGACCCGGCGGAGGCCGCGCAGCAGCTCGGGCGCCCCTCGGAGGCAGGGCAGTGC
CGCTTCAGTCGGGAGGAGTTTGAGCAGATCCTTCAGGAGCGGAATGAACTCAAAGCCAAAGTGTTCCTGC
TCAAGGAGGAACTGGCCTACTTCCAGCGGGAGCTGCTCACAGACCACCGGGTCCCCGGCCTTCTGCTCGA
GGCCATGAAGGTGGCTGTCCGGAAGCAGCGGAAGAAGATCAAGGCCAAGATGTTAGGGACACCAGAGGAA
GCAGAGAGCAGTGAGGATGAGGCTGGCCCATGGATCCTGCTCTCCGATGACAAGGGAGACCATCCCCCAC
CCCCGGAGTCCAAAATACAGAGTTTCTTTGGCCTATGGTATCGGGGTAAAGCTGAATCCTCTGAGGATGA
GACCAGCAGCCCTGCACCCAGCAAGCTAGGGGGAGAAGAGGAGGCCCAACCACAGTCTCCAGCTCCTGAT
CCGCCCTGTTCTGCCCTCCACGAACACCTTTGTCTGGGGGCCTCAGCCGCCCCAGAGGCCTGATCTAGAG
CTGAGAACTTCAGGGTGAGTTTGGGGACCCTTGATTGTTCTTTCTTTTTCGCTATTGTAAAATTCATGTT
ATATGGAGGGGGCAAAGTTTTCAGGGTGTTGTTTAGAATGGGAAGATGTCCCTTGTATCACCATGGACCC
TCATGATAATTTTGTTTCTTTCACTTTCTACTCTGTTGACAACCATTGTCTCCTCTTATTTTCTTTTCAT
TTTCTGTAACTTTTTCGTTAAACTTTAGCTTGCATTTGTAACGAATTTTTAAATTCACTTTTGTTTATTT
GTCAGATTGTAAGTACTTTCTCTAATCACTTTTTTTTCAAGGCAATCAGGGTATATTATATTGTACTTCA
GCACAGTTTTAGAGAACAATTGTTATAATTAAATGATAAGGTAGAATATTTCTGCATATAAATTCTGGCT
GGCGTGGAAATATTCTTATTGGTAGAAACAACTACACCCTGGTCATCATCCTGCCTTTCTCTTTATGGTT
ACAATGATATACACTGTTTGAGATGAGGATAAAATACTCTGAGTCCAAACCGGGCCCCTCTGCTAACCAT
GTTCATGCCTTCTTCTCTTTCCTACAGCTCCTGGGCAACGTGCTGGTTGTTGTGCTGTCTCATCATTTTG
GCAAAGAATTCACTCCTCAGGTGCAGGCTGCCTATCAGAAGGTGGTGGCTGGTGTGGCCAATGCCCTGGC
TCACAAATACCACTGAGATCTTTTTCCCTCTGCCAAAAATTATGGGGACATCATGAAGCCCCTTGAGCAT
CTGACTTCTGGCTAATAAAGGAAATTTATTTTCATTGCAATAGTGTGTTGGAATTTTTTGTGTCTCTCAC
TCGGAAGGACATATGGGAGGGCAAATCATTTAAAACATCAGAATGAGTATTTGGTTTAGAGTTTGGCAAC
ATATGCCCATATGCTGGCTGCCATGAACAAAGGTTGGCTATAAAGAGGTCATCAGTATATGAAACAGCCC
CCTGCTGTCCATTCCTTATTCCATAGAAAAGCCTTGACTTGAGGTTAGATTTTTTTTATATTTTGTTTTG
TGTTATTTTTTTCTTTAACATCCCTAAAATTTTCCTTACATGTTTTACTAGCCAGATTTTTCCTCCTCTC
CTGACTACTCCCAGTCATAGCTGTCCCTCTTCTCTTATGGAGATCCCTCGACTGCATTAATGAATCGGCC
AACGCGCGGGGAGAGGCGGTTTGCGTATTGGGCGCTCTTCCGCTTCCTCGCTCACTGACTCGCTGCGCTC
GGTCGTTCGGCTGCGGCGAGCGGTATCAGCTCACTCAAAGGCGGTAATACGGTTATCCACAGAATCAGGG
GATAACGCAGGAAAGAACATGTGAGCAAAAGGCCAGCAAAAGGCCAGGAACCGTAAAAAGGCCGCGTTGC
TGGCGTTTTTCCATAGGCTCCGCCCCCCTGACGAGCATCACAAAAATCGACGCTCAAGTCAGAGGTGGCG
AAACCCGACAGGACTATAAAGATACCAGGCGTTTCCCCCTGGAAGCTCCCTCGTGCGCTCTCCTGTTCCG
ACCCTGCCGCTTACCGGATACCTGTCCGCCTTTCTCCCTTCGGGAAGCGTGGCGCTTTCTCATAGCTCAC
GCTGTAGGTATCTCAGTTCGGTGTAGGTCGTTCGCTCCAAGCTGGGCTGTGTGCACGAACCCCCCGTTCA
GCCCGACCGCTGCGCCTTATCCGGTAACTATCGTCTTGAGTCCAACCCGGTAAGACACGACTTATCGCCA
CTGGCAGCAGCCACTGGTAACAGGATTAGCAGAGCGAGGTATGTAGGCGGTGCTACAGAGTTCTTGAAGT
GGTGGCCTAACTACGGCTACACTAGAAGAACAGTATTTGGTATCTGCGCTCTGCTGAAGCCAGTTACCTT
CGGAAAAAGAGTTGGTAGCTCTTGATCCGGCAAACAAACCACCGCTGGTAGCGGTGGTTTTTTTGTTTGC
AAGCAGCAGATTACGCGCAGAAAAAAAGGATCTCAAGAAGATCCTTTGATCTTTTCTACGGGGTCTGACG
CTCAGTGGAACGAAAACTCACGTTAAGGGATTTTGGTCATGAGATTATCAAAAAGGATCTTCACCTAGAT
CCTTTTAAATTAAAAATGAAGTTTTAAATCAATCTAAAGTATATATGAGTAAACTTGGTCTGACAGTTAC
CAATGCTTAATCAGTGAGGCACCTATCTCAGCGATCTGTCTATTTCGTTCATCCATAGTTGCCTGACTCC
CCGTCGTGTAGATAACTACGATACGGGAGGGCTTACCATCTGGCCCCAGTGCTGCAATGATACCGCGAGA
CCCACGCTCACCGGCTCCAGATTTATCAGCAATAAACCAGCCAGCCGGAAGGGCCGAGCGCAGAAGTGGT
CCTGCAACTTTATCCGCCTCCATCCAGTCTATTAATTGTTGCCGGGAAGCTAGAGTAAGTAGTTCGCCAG
TTAATAGTTTGCGCAACGTTGTTGCCATTGCTACAGGCATCGTGGTGTCACGCTCGTCGTTTGGTATGGC
TTCATTCAGCTCCGGTTCCCAACGATCAAGGCGAGTTACATGATCCCCCATGTTGTGCAAAAAAGCGGTT
AGCTCCTTCGGTCCTCCGATCGTTGTCAGAAGTAAGTTGGCCGCAGTGTTATCACTCATGGTTATGGCAG
CACTGCATAATTCTCTTACTGTCATGCCATCCGTAAGATGCTTTTCTGTGACTGGTGAGTACTCAACCAA
GTCATTCTGAGAATAGTGTATGCGGCGACCGAGTTGCTCTTGCCCGGCGTCAACACGGGATAATACCGCG
CCACATAGCAGAACTTTAAAAGTGCTCATCATTGGAAAACGTTCTTCGGGGCGAAAACTCTCAAGGATCT
TACCGCTGTTGAGATCCAGTTCGATGTAACCCACTCGTGCACCCAACTGATCTTCAGCATCTTTTACTTT
CACCAGCGTTTCTGGGTGAGCAAAAACAGGAAGGCAAAATGCCGCAAAAAAGGGAATAAGGGCGACACGG
AAATGTTGAATACTCATACTCTTCCTTTTTCAATATTATTGAAGCATTTATCAGGGTTATTGTCTCATGA
GCGGATACATATTTGAATGTATTTAGAAAAATAAACAAATAGGGGTTCCGCGCACATTTCCCCGAAAAGT
GCCACCTGACGTCTAAGAAACCATTATTATCATGACATTAACCTATAAAAATAGGCGTATCACGAGGCCC
TTTCGTCTTCACA
Features (pLannotate 1.2.2; 19 found; start..end, strand, type, name):
      6..335     +  promoter       SV40 promoter: SV40 enhancer and early promoter
    383..430     +  promoter       EM7 promoter: synthetic bacterial promoter&nbsp
    449..847     +  CDS            BSD: blasticidin S deaminase; Aspergillus terreus BSD; confers resistance to blasticidin
    848..875     +  CDS            BleoR (fragment): antibiotic-binding protein; Sh ble from Streptoalloteichus hindustanus; confers resistance to bleomycin, phleomycin, and Zeocin™
    885..1010    +  CDS            ble (fragment): BLE_KLEPN - Experimental evidence at protein level: Swiss-Prot protein existence level 1. Binding protein with a strong affinity to the bleomycin family of antibiotics. Binds to CL990; an antimitotic-antibiotic compound. From Klebsiella pneumoniae.
   1005..1086    +  polyA_signal   SV40 poly(A) signal: SV40 polyadenylation signal
   1101..1371    +  protein_bind   tetracycline response element: contains seven copies of the tetracycline operator tetO tetracycline repressor TetR
   1382..1399    +  misc_feature   MCS (fragment): pUC18/19 multiple cloning site
   1404..1442    +  promoter       minimal CMV promoter: human cytomegalovirus (CMV) immediate early promoter
   1536..1567    +  misc_feature   MCS (fragment): pUC18/19 multiple cloning site
   1628..1654    +  CDS            3xHA (fragment): three tandem HA epitope tags
   1661..2860    +  CDS            RILP: RILP_HUMAN - Experimental evidence at protein level: Swiss-Prot protein existence level 1. Rab effector playing a role in late endocytic transport to degradative compartments (PubMed:11696325, PubMed:14668488, PubMed:27113757, PubMed:11179213, PubMed:12944476). Involved in the regulation of lysosomal morphology and distribution (PubMed:14668488, PubMed:27113757). Induces recruitment of dynein-dynactin motor complexes to Rab7A-containing late endosome and lysosome compartments (PubMed:11179213, PubMed:11696325). Promotes centripetal migration of phagosomes and the fusion of phagosomes with the
   2885..3457    +  intron         β-globin intron: intron from rabbit β-globin gene
   3461..3583    +  CDS            HBB: HBB_COLGU - Experimental evidence at transcript level: Swiss-Prot protein existence level 2. Involved in oxygen transport from the lung to the various peripheral tissues. From Colobus guereza (Mantled guereza) (Eastern black-and-white colobus monkey).
   3654..3709    +  polyA_signal   β-globin poly(A) signal: rabbit β-globin polyadenylation signal (Gil and Proudfoot, 1987)
   4042..4095    -  CDS            lacI (fragment): lac repressor; lacI; The lac repressor binds to the lac operator to inhibit transcription in E. coli. This inhibition can be relieved by adding lactose or isopropyl-β-D-thiogalactopyranoside (IPTG).
   4278..4866    -  rep_origin     ori: high-copy-number ColE1/pMB1/pBR322/pUC origin of replication
   5037..5897    -  CDS            AmpR: β-lactamase; bla; confers resistance to ampicillin, carbenicillin, and related antibiotics
   5898..6002    -  promoter       AmpR promoter: bla
