>Addgene plasmid #102425 | pTRE2-Bla(HA–RILP) | addgene full sequence | sequence record 195319 | Addgene NGS Result
CCCTATCAGTGATAGAGAAAAGTGAAAGTCGAGTTTACCACTCCCTATCAGTGATAGAGAAAAGTGAAAG
TCGAGTTTACCACTCCCTATCAGTGATAGAGAAAAGTGAAAGTCGAGTTTACCACTCCCTATCAGTGATA
GAGAAAAGTGAAAGTCGAGTTTACCACTCCCTATCAGTGATAGAGAAAAGTGAAAGTCGAGTTTACCACT
CCCTATCAGTGATAGAGAAAAGTGAAAGTCGAGTTTACCACTCCCTATCAGTGATAGAGAAAAGTGAAAG
TCGAGCTCGGTACCCGGGTCGAGGTAGGCGTGTACGGTGGGAGGCCTATATAAGCAGAGCTCGTTTAGTG
AACCGTCAGATCGCCTGGAGACGCCATCCACGCTGTTTTGACCTCCATAGAAGACACCGGGACCGATCCA
GCCTCCGCGGCCCCGAATTCGAGCTCGGTACCCGGGGATCCTCTAGTCAGCTGACGCGTGCTAGCGCGGC
CGCATCGATAAGCTTGTCGACGAATTCATGACTAGTTACCCATACGATGTTCCAGATTACGCTACTAGTG
AGCCCAGGAGGGCGGCGCCCGGGGTGCCTGGCTGGGGGTCTCGGGAGGCCGCGGGGTCGGCATCGGCCGC
GGAGCTTGTGTACCATCTAGCCGGGGCCCTGGGCACTGAGCTGCAGGATCTGGCGCGCCGTTTCGGGCCG
GAGGCGGCGGCCGGGCTGGTGCCGCTAGTGGTGCGGGCGCTGGAGCTCTTGGAACAGGCTGCCGTGGGGC
CCGCCCCGGACTCGCTGCAGGTGTCGGCGCAGCCGGCGGAGCAGGAGCTGCGGCGGCTGCGGGAGGAGAA
CGAGCGCCTCCGCAGGGAGCTGCGCGCGGGGCCACAGGAGGAGCGCGCGCTGCTGCGGCAGCTCAAGGAG
GTCACGGACCGACAGCGGGACGAACTCCGGGCGCACAACCGCGACCTGCGGCAGCGCGGCCAGGAGACCG
AGGCGTTGCAGGAGCAGCTGCAGCGCCTCCTGCTGGTGAACGCTGAGCTGCGGCACAAGCTGGCGGCCAT
GCAGACCCAGCTGCGCGCCGCGCAGGACCGCGAGAGGGAGCGCCAGCAGCCTGGCGAAGCCGCGACTCCG
CAGGCTAAAGAGCGAGCGCGGGGGCAGGCCGGGCGGCCCGGGCACCAGCACGGACAGGAGCCCGAATGGG
CGACCGCCGGCGCAGGCGCCCCAGGGAACCCTGAGGACCCGGCGGAGGCCGCGCAGCAGCTCGGGCGCCC
CTCGGAGGCAGGGCAGTGCCGCTTCAGTCGGGAGGAGTTTGAGCAGATCCTTCAGGAGCGGAATGAACTC
AAAGCCAAAGTGTTCCTGCTCAAGGAGGAACTGGCCTACTTCCAGCGGGAGCTGCTCACAGACCACCGGG
TCCCCGGCCTTCTGCTCGAGGCCATGAAGGTGGCTGTCCGGAAGCAGCGGAAGAAGATCAAGGCCAAGAT
GTTAGGGACACCAGAGGAAGCAGAGAGCAGTGAGGATGAGGCTGGCCCATGGATCCTGCTCTCCGATGAC
AAGGGAGACCATCCCCCACCCCCGGAGTCCAAAATACAGAGTTTCTTTGGCCTATGGTATCGGGGTAAAG
CTGAATCCTCTGAGGATGAGACCAGCAGCCCTGCACCCAGCAAGCTAGGGGGAGAAGAGGAGGCCCAACC
ACAGTCTCCAGCTCCTGATCCGCCCTGTTCTGCCCTCCACGAACACCTTTGTCTGGGGGCCTCAGCCGCC
CCAGAGGCCTGATCTAGAGCTGAGAACTTCAGGGTGAGTTTGGGGACCCTTGATTGTTCTTTCTTTTTCG
CTATTGTAAAATTCATGTTATATGGAGGGGGCAAAGTTTTCAGGGTGTTGTTTAGAATGGGAAGATGTCC
CTTGTATCACCATGGACCCTCATGATAATTTTGTTTCTTTCACTTTCTACTCTGTTGACAACCATTGTCT
CCTCTTATTTTCTTTTCATTTTCTGTAACTTTTTCGTTAAACTTTAGCTTGCATTTGTAACGAATTTTTA
AATTCACTTTTGTTTATTTGTCAGATTGTAAGTACTTTCTCTAATCACTTTTTTTTCAAGGCAATCAGGG
TATATTATATTGTACTTCAGCACAGTTTTAGAGAACAATTGTTATAATTAAATGATAAGGTAGAATATTT
CTGCATATAAATTCTGGCTGGCGTGGAAATATTCTTATTGGTAGAAACAACTACACCCTGGTCATCATCC
TGCCTTTCTCTTTATGGTTACAATGATATACACTGTTTGAGATGAGGATAAAATACTCTGAGTCCAAACC
GGGCCCCTCTGCTAACCATGTTCATGCCTTCTTCTCTTTCCTACAGCTCCTGGGCAACGTGCTGGTTGTT
GTGCTGTCTCATCATTTTGGCAAAGAATTCACTCCTCAGGTGCAGGCTGCCTATCAGAAGGTGGTGGCTG
GTGTGGCCAATGCCCTGGCTCACAAATACCACTGAGATCTTTTTCCCTCTGCCAAAAATTATGGGGACAT
CATGAAGCCCCTTGAGCATCTGACTTCTGGCTAATAAAGGAAATTTATTTTCATTGCAATAGTGTGTTGG
AATTTTTTGTGTCTCTCACTCGGAAGGACATATGGGAGGGCAAATCATTTAAAACATCAGAATGAGTATT
TGGTTTAGAGTTTGGCAACATATGCCCATATGCTGGCTGCCATGAACAAAGGTTGGCTATAAAGAGGTCA
TCAGTATATGAAACAGCCCCCTGCTGTCCATTCCTTATTCCATAGAAAAGCCTTGACTTGAGGTTAGATT
TTTTTTATATTTTGTTTTGTGTTATTTTTTTCTTTAACATCCCTAAAATTTTCCTTACATGTTTTACTAG
CCAGATTTTTCCTCCTCTCCTGACTACTCCCAGTCATAGCTGTCCCTCTTCTCTTATGGAGATCCCTCGA
CTGCATTAATGAATCGGCCAACGCGCGGGGAGAGGCGGTTTGCGTATTGGGCGCTCTTCCGCTTCCTCGC
TCACTGACTCGCTGCGCTCGGTCGTTCGGCTGCGGCGAGCGGTATCAGCTCACTCAAAGGCGGTAATACG
GTTATCCACAGAATCAGGGGATAACGCAGGAAAGAACATGTGAGCAAAAGGCCAGCAAAAGGCCAGGAAC
CGTAAAAAGGCCGCGTTGCTGGCGTTTTTCCATAGGCTCCGCCCCCCTGACGAGCATCACAAAAATCGAC
GCTCAAGTCAGAGGTGGCGAAACCCGACAGGACTATAAAGATACCAGGCGTTTCCCCCTGGAAGCTCCCT
CGTGCGCTCTCCTGTTCCGACCCTGCCGCTTACCGGATACCTGTCCGCCTTTCTCCCTTCGGGAAGCGTG
GCGCTTTCTCATAGCTCACGCTGTAGGTATCTCAGTTCGGTGTAGGTCGTTCGCTCCAAGCTGGGCTGTG
TGCACGAACCCCCCGTTCAGCCCGACCGCTGCGCCTTATCCGGTAACTATCGTCTTGAGTCCAACCCGGT
AAGACACGACTTATCGCCACTGGCAGCAGCCACTGGTAACAGGATTAGCAGAGCGAGGTATGTAGGCGGT
GCTACAGAGTTCTTGAAGTGGTGGCCTAACTACGGCTACACTAGAAGAACAGTATTTGGTATCTGCGCTC
TGCTGAAGCCAGTTACCTTCGGAAAAAGAGTTGGTAGCTCTTGATCCGGCAAACAAACCACCGCTGGTAG
CGGTGGTTTTTTTGTTTGCAAGCAGCAGATTACGCGCAGAAAAAAAGGATCTCAAGAAGATCCTTTGATC
TTTTCTACGGGGTCTGACGCTCAGTGGAACGAAAACTCACGTTAAGGGATTTTGGTCATGAGATTATCAA
AAAGGATCTTCACCTAGATCCTTTTAAATTAAAAATGAAGTTTTAAATCAATCTAAAGTATATATGAGTA
AACTTGGTCTGACAGTTACCAATGCTTAATCAGTGAGGCACCTATCTCAGCGATCTGTCTATTTCGTTCA
TCCATAGTTGCCTGACTCCCCGTCGTGTAGATAACTACGATACGGGAGGGCTTACCATCTGGCCCCAGTG
CTGCAATGATACCGCGAGACCCACGCTCACCGGCTCCAGATTTATCAGCAATAAACCAGCCAGCCGGAAG
GGCCGAGCGCAGAAGTGGTCCTGCAACTTTATCCGCCTCCATCCAGTCTATTAATTGTTGCCGGGAAGCT
AGAGTAAGTAGTTCGCCAGTTAATAGTTTGCGCAACGTTGTTGCCATTGCTACAGGCATCGTGGTGTCAC
GCTCGTCGTTTGGTATGGCTTCATTCAGCTCCGGTTCCCAACGATCAAGGCGAGTTACATGATCCCCCAT
GTTGTGCAAAAAAGCGGTTAGCTCCTTCGGTCCTCCGATCGTTGTCAGAAGTAAGTTGGCCGCAGTGTTA
TCACTCATGGTTATGGCAGCACTGCATAATTCTCTTACTGTCATGCCATCCGTAAGATGCTTTTCTGTGA
CTGGTGAGTACTCAACCAAGTCATTCTGAGAATAGTGTATGCGGCGACCGAGTTGCTCTTGCCCGGCGTC
AACACGGGATAATACCGCGCCACATAGCAGAACTTTAAAAGTGCTCATCATTGGAAAACGTTCTTCGGGG
CGAAAACTCTCAAGGATCTTACCGCTGTTGAGATCCAGTTCGATGTAACCCACTCGTGCACCCAACTGAT
CTTCAGCATCTTTTACTTTCACCAGCGTTTCTGGGTGAGCAAAAACAGGAAGGCAAAATGCCGCAAAAAA
GGGAATAAGGGCGACACGGAAATGTTGAATACTCATACTCTTCCTTTTTCAATATTATTGAAGCATTTAT
CAGGGTTATTGTCTCATGAGCGGATACATATTTGAATGTATTTAGAAAAATAAACAAATAGGGGTTCCGC
GCACATTTCCCCGAAAAGTGCCACCTGACGTCTAAGAAACCATTATTATCATGACATTAACCTATAAAAA
TAGGCGTATCACGAGGCCCTTTCGTCTTCACTCGAGTGTGTCAGTTAGGGTGTGGAAAGTCCCCAGGCTC
CCCAGCAGGCAGAAGTATGCAAAGCATGCATCTCAATTAGTCAGCAACCAGGTGTGGAAAGTCCCCAGGC
TCCCCAGCAGGCAGAAGTATGCAAAGCATGCATCTCAATTAGTCAGCAACCATAGTCCCGCCCCTAACTC
CGCCCATCCCGCCCCTAACTCCGCCCAGTTCCGCCCATTCTCCGCCCCATGGCTGACTAATTTTTTTTAT
TTATGCAGAGGCCGAGGCCGCCTCTGCCTCTGAGCTATTCCAGAAGTAGTGAGGAGGCTTTTTTGGAGGC
CTAGGCTTTTGCAAAAAGCTCCCGGGAGCTTGTATATCCATTTTCGGATCTGATCAGCACGTGTTGACAA
TTAATCATCGGCATAGTATATCGGCATAGTATAATACGACAAGGTGAGGAACTAAACCATGGCCAAGCCT
TTGTCTCAAGAAGAATCCACCCTCATTGAAAGAGCAACGGCTACAATCAACAGCATCCCCATCTCTGAAG
ACTACAGCGTCGCCAGCGCAGCTCTCTCTAGCGACGGCCGCATCTTCACTGGTGTCAATGTATATCATTT
TACTGGGGGACCTTGTGCAGAACTCGTGGTGCTGGGCACTGCTGCTGCTGCGGCAGCTGGCAACCTGACT
TGTATCGTCGCGATCGGAAATGAGAACAGGGGCATCTTGAGCCCCTGCGGACGGTGCCGACAGGTGCTTC
TCGATCTGCATCCTGGGATCAAAGCCATAGTGAAGGACAGTGATGGACAGCCGACGGCAGTTGGGATTCG
TGAATTGCTGCCCTCTGGTTATGTGTGGGAGGGCTAAGCACTTCGTGGCCGAGGAGCAGGACTGACACGT
GCTACGAGATTTCGATTCCACCGCCGCCTTCTATGAAAGGTTGGGCTTCGGAATCGTTTTCCGGGACGCC
GGCTGGATGATCCTCCAGCGCGGGGATCTCATGCTGGAGTTCTTCGCCCACCCCAACTTGTTTATTGCAG
CTTATAATGGTTACAAATAAAGCAATAGCATCACAAATTTCACAAATAAAGCATTTTTTTCACTGCCTCG
AGTTTACCACT
Features (pLannotate 1.2.2; 19 found; start..end, strand, type, name):
    281..298     +  misc_feature   MCS (fragment): pUC18/19 multiple cloning site
    303..341     +  promoter       minimal CMV promoter: human cytomegalovirus (CMV) immediate early promoter
    435..466     +  misc_feature   MCS (fragment): pUC18/19 multiple cloning site
    527..553     +  CDS            3xHA (fragment): three tandem HA epitope tags
    560..1759    +  CDS            RILP: RILP_HUMAN - Experimental evidence at protein level: Swiss-Prot protein existence level 1. Rab effector playing a role in late endocytic transport to degradative compartments (PubMed:11696325, PubMed:14668488, PubMed:27113757, PubMed:11179213, PubMed:12944476). Involved in the regulation of lysosomal morphology and distribution (PubMed:14668488, PubMed:27113757). Induces recruitment of dynein-dynactin motor complexes to Rab7A-containing late endosome and lysosome compartments (PubMed:11179213, PubMed:11696325). Promotes centripetal migration of phagosomes and the fusion of phagosomes with the
   1784..2356    +  intron         β-globin intron: intron from rabbit β-globin gene
   2360..2482    +  CDS            HBB: HBB_COLGU - Experimental evidence at transcript level: Swiss-Prot protein existence level 2. Involved in oxygen transport from the lung to the various peripheral tissues. From Colobus guereza (Mantled guereza) (Eastern black-and-white colobus monkey).
   2553..2608    +  polyA_signal   β-globin poly(A) signal: rabbit β-globin polyadenylation signal (Gil and Proudfoot, 1987)
   2941..2994    -  CDS            lacI (fragment): lac repressor; lacI; The lac repressor binds to the lac operator to inhibit transcription in E. coli. This inhibition can be relieved by adding lactose or isopropyl-β-D-thiogalactopyranoside (IPTG).
   3177..3765    -  rep_origin     ori: high-copy-number ColE1/pMB1/pBR322/pUC origin of replication
   3936..4796    -  CDS            AmpR: β-lactamase; bla; confers resistance to ampicillin, carbenicillin, and related antibiotics
   4797..4901    -  promoter       AmpR promoter: bla
   5006..5335    +  promoter       SV40 promoter: SV40 enhancer and early promoter
   5383..5430    +  promoter       EM7 promoter: synthetic bacterial promoter&nbsp
   5449..5847    +  CDS            BSD: blasticidin S deaminase; Aspergillus terreus BSD; confers resistance to blasticidin
   5848..5875    +  CDS            BleoR (fragment): antibiotic-binding protein; Sh ble from Streptoalloteichus hindustanus; confers resistance to bleomycin, phleomycin, and Zeocin™
   5885..6010    +  CDS            ble (fragment): BLE_KLEPN - Experimental evidence at protein level: Swiss-Prot protein existence level 1. Binding protein with a strong affinity to the bleomycin family of antibiotics. Binds to CL990; an antimitotic-antibiotic compound. From Klebsiella pneumoniae.
   6005..6086    +  polyA_signal   SV40 poly(A) signal: SV40 polyadenylation signal
   6101..270     +  protein_bind   tetracycline response element (across the origin): contains seven copies of the tetracycline operator tetO tetracycline repressor TetR
