[The description below was written by a language model from this plasmid's Addgene catalogue record and pLannotate feature annotations shown in this document.]
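Description:
pTRE2-Bla(HA–RILP) is a mammalian expression plasmid of about 6.1 kb, built on the pTre2-Bla backbone, for tetracycline-regulated expression of human Rab interacting lysosomal protein (RILP) carrying an N-terminal HA epitope tag. It is propagated in E. coli as a high-copy plasmid through a ColE1/pUC-type origin and selected with ampicillin via the β-lactamase gene. For mammalian cells it carries a separate blasticidin S deaminase (BSD) cassette driven by the SV40 enhancer/early promoter and ending in an SV40 polyadenylation signal. An EM7 bacterial promoter sits upstream of BSD. Short bleomycin-resistance fragments annotated after BSD look like leftovers from cassette construction rather than a functional marker.

The expression unit consists of a tetracycline response element with seven tetO operator copies placed upstream of a minimal CMV promoter. This arrangement has little activity on its own and requires a Tet transactivator (tTA or rtTA) supplied by the host cell or another construct; the plasmid itself does not encode one. Downstream lies the HA sequence, annotated as a short match equivalent to a single tag, followed by the RILP coding sequence, which was cloned between SalI and XbaI sites. The transcript is processed using a rabbit β-globin intron, a globin exon remnant and the β-globin poly(A) signal.

RILP is a Rab7 effector that recruits dynein–dynactin motors to late endosomes and lysosomes. The construct allows inducible, HA-detectable RILP expression and blasticidin selection of stable lines. The associated study examined RILP cleavage during hepatitis C virus infection and its effect on virion secretion. The depositor and sequencing-derived records show the same features in the same order and differ only in numbering origin and by two nucleotides in length.
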