Addgene plasmid #102425: pTRE2-Bla(HA–RILP)
Purpose: HA tag fused to the N-terminus of RILP for the expression in mammalian cells.
Depositing lab: Steven Weinman. Depositing organization: University of Kansas Medical Center. Publication: Hepatitis C virus promotes virion secretion through cleavage of the Rab7 adaptor protein RILP. Wozniak AL, Long A, Jones-Jamtgaard KN, Weinman SA. Proc Natl Acad Sci U S A. 2016 Nov 1;113(44):12484-12489. Epub 2016 Oct 17. 10.1073/pnas.1607277113 PubMed 27791088.
Backbone
  Vector backbone: pTre2-Bla
  Backbone size w/o insert (bp): 4858
  Total vector size (bp): 6103
  Vector type: Mammalian Expression
  Selectable markers: Blasticidin
Growth in bacteria
  Bacterial resistance: Ampicillin, 100 μg/mL
  Growth temperature: 37°C
  Growth strain: DH5alpha
  Copy number: High Copy
Gene/Insert
  Gene/Insert name: Rab interacting lysosomal protein (alt name: RILP)
  Species: H. sapiens (human)
  Insert size (bp): 1245
  GenBank ID: NM_031430.2
  Entrez Gene: RILP (a.k.a. PP10141)
  Promoter: Tet-responsive
  Tag / fusion protein: HA (N terminal on insert)
  Cloning method: Restriction Enzyme; 5′ cloning site SalI (not destroyed); 3′ cloning site XbaI (not destroyed)
  Sequencing primers: 5′ pTRE2 5' Sequencing/PCR Primer
Terms and licenses: Academic/Nonprofit Terms; Industry Terms: Not Available to Industry
How to cite: pTRE2-Bla(HA–RILP) was a gift from Steven Weinman (Addgene plasmid # 102425 ; http://n2t.net/addgene:102425 ; RRID:Addgene_102425)
